>Addgene plasmid #183821 | pLenti-CD74-ROS1 S1986F/G2032R | addgene full sequence | sequence record 360527 | Addgene NGS Result
AATGACGGTAAATGGCCCGCCTGGCATTATGCCCAGTACATGACCTTATGGGACTTTCCTACTTGGCAGT
ACATCTACGTATTAGTCATCGCTATTACCATGGTGATGCGGTTTTGGCAGTACATCAATGGGCGTGGATA
GCGGTTTGACTCACGGGGATTTCCAAGTCTCCACCCCATTGACGTCAATGGGAGTTTGTTTTGGCACCAA
AATCAACGGGACTTTCCAAAATGTCGTAACAACTCCGCCCCATTGACGCAAATGGGCGGTAGGCGTGTAC
GGTGGGAGGTCTATATAAGCAGAGCTCGTTTAGTGAACCGTCAGATCGCCTGGAGACGCCATCCACGCTG
TTTTGACCTCCATAGAAGACACCGGCGGCCGCAGATCTCTCGAGGTTGATCTAATACGACTCACTATAGG
GAGACCCAAGCTGGCTAGTTAAGCTATCAACAAGTTTGTACAAAAAAGCAGGCTCCGCGGCCGCCCCCTT
CACCATGCACAGGAGGAGAAGCAGGAGCTGTCGGGAAGATCAGAAGCCAGTCATGGATGACCAGCGCGAC
CTTATCTCCAACAATGAGCAACTGCCCATGCTGGGCCGGCGCCCTGGGGCCCCGGAGAGCAAGTGCAGCC
GCGGAGCCCTGTACACAGGCTTTTCCATCCTGGTGACTCTGCTCCTCGCTGGCCAGGCCACCACCGCCTA
CTTCCTGTACCAGCAGCAGGGCCGGCTGGACAAACTGACAGTCACCTCCCAGAACCTGCAGCTGGAGAAC
CTGCGCATGAAGCTTCCCAAGCCTCCCAAGCCTGTGAGCAAGATGCGCATGGCCACCCCGCTGCTGATGC
AGGCGCTGCCCATGGGAGCCCTGCCCCAGGGGCCCATGCAGAATGCCACCAAGTATGGCAACATGACAGA
GGACCATGTGATGCACCTGCTCCAGAATGCTGACCCCCTGAAGGTGTACCCGCCACTGAAGGGGAGCTTC
CCGGAGAACCTGAGACACCTTAAGAACACCATGGAGACCATAGACTGGAAGGTCTTTGAGAGCTGGATGC
ACCATTGGCTCCTGTTTGAAATGAGCAGGCACTCCTTGGAGCAAAAGCCCACTGACGCTCCACCGAAAGA
TGATTTTTGGATACCAGAAACAAGTTTCATACTTACTATTATAGTTGGAATATTTCTGGTTGTTACAATC
CCACTGACCTTTGTCTGGCATAGAAGATTAAAGAATCAAAAAAGTGCCAAGGAAGGGGTGACAGTGCTTA
TAAACGAAGACAAAGAGTTGGCTGAGCTGCGAGGTCTGGCAGCCGGAGTAGGCCTGGCTAATGCCTGCTA
TGCAATACATACTCTTCCAACCCAAGAGGAGATTGAAAATCTTCCTGCCTTCCCTCGGGAAAAACTGACT
CTGCGTCTCTTGCTGGGAAGTGGAGCCTTTGGAGAAGTGTATGAAGGAACAGCAGTGGACATCTTAGGAG
TTGGAAGTGGAGAAATCAAAGTAGCAGTGAAGACTTTGAAGAAGGGTTTCACAGACCAGGAGAAGATTGA
ATTCCTGAAGGAGGCACATCTGATGAGCAAATTTAATCATCCCAACATTCTGAAGCAGCTTGGAGTTTGT
CTGCTGAATGAACCCCAATACATTATCCTGGAACTGATGGAGGGAAGAGACCTTCTTACTTATTTGCGTA
AAGCCCGGATGGCAACGTTTTATGGTCCTTTACTCACCTTGGTTGACCTTGTAGACCTGTGTGTAGATAT
TTCAAAAGGCTGTGTCTACTTGGAACGGATGCATTTCATTCACAGGGATCTGGCAGCTAGAAATTGCCTT
GTTTCCGTGAAAGACTATACCAGTCCACGGATAGTGAAGATTGGAGACTTTGGACTCGCCAGAGACATCT
ATAAAAATGATTACTATAGAAAGAGAGGGGAAGGCCTGCTCCCAGTTCGGTGGATGGCTCCAGAAAGTTT
GATGGATGGAATCTTCACTACTCAATCTGATGTATGGTCTTTTGGAATTCTGATTTGGGAGATTTTAACT
CTTGGTCATCAGCCTTATCCAGCTCATTCCAACCTTGATGTGTTAAACTATGTGCAAACAGGAGGGAGAC
TGGAGCCACCAAGAAATTGTCCTGATGATCTGTGGAATTTAATGACCCAGTGCTGGGCTCAAGAACCCGA
CCAAAGACCTACTTTTCATAGAATTCAGGACCAACTTCAGTTATTCAGAAATTTTTTCTTAAATAGCATT
TATAAGTCCAGAGATGAAGCAAACAACAGTGGAGTCATAAATGAAAGCTTTGAAGGTGAAGATGGCGATG
TGATTTGTTTGAATTCAGATGACATTATGCCAGTTGCTTTAATGGAAACGAAGAACCGAGAAGGGTTAAA
CTATATGGTACTTGCTACAGAATGTGGCCAAGGTGAAGAAAAGTCTGAGGGTCCTCTAGGCTCCCAGGAA
TCTGAATCTTGTGGTCTGAGGAAAGAAGAGAAGGAACCACATGCAGACAAAGATTTCTGCCAAGAAAAAC
AAGTGGCTTACTGCCCTTCTGGCAAGCCTGAAGGCCTGAACTATGCCTGTCTCACTCACAGTGGATATGG
AGATGGGTCTGATTAAAAGGGTGGGCGCGCCGACCCAGCTTTCTTGTACAAAGTGGTTTAGCTAGAGGGC
CCGCGGTTCGAACTCGAGGACTACAAGGACGACGATGACAAGTCGGCCGCTGGAGGATACCCCTACGACG
TGCCCGACTACGCCTAGAATTCCGCCCCCCCCCCTAACGTTACTGGCCGAAGCCGCTTGGAATAAGGCCG
GTGTGCGTTTGTCTATATGTTATTTTCCACCATATTGCCGTCTTTTGGCAATGTGAGGGCCCGGAAACCT
GGCCCTGTCTTCTTGACGAGCATTCCTAGGGGTCTTTCCCCTCTCGCCAAAGGAATGCAAGGTCTGTTGA
ATGTCGTGAAGGAAGCAGTTCCTCTGGAAGCTTCTTGAAGACAAACAACGTCTGTAGCGACCCTTTGCAG
GCAGCGGAACCCCCCACCTGGCGACAGGTGCCTCTGCGGCCAAAAGCCACGTGTATAAGATACACCTGCA
AAGGCGGCACAACCCCAGTGCCACGTTGTGAGTTGGATAGTTGTGGAAAGAGTCAAATGGCTCTCCTCAA
GCGTATTCAACAAGGGGCTGAAGGATGCCCAGAAGGTACCCCATTGTATGGGATCTGATCTGGGGCCTCG
GTGCACATGCTTTACATGTGTTTAGTCGAGGTTAAAAAAACGTCTAGGCCCCCCGAACCACGGGGACGTG
GTTTTCCTTTGAAAAACACGATGATAATATGGCCACAACCATGACCGAGTACAAGCCCACGGTGCGCCTC
GCCACCCGCGACGACGTCCCCAGGGCCGTACGCACCCTCGCCGCCGCGTTCGCCGACTACCCCGCCACGC
GCCACACCGTCGATCCGGACCGCCACATCGAGCGGGTCACCGAGCTGCAAGAACTCTTCCTCACGCGCGT
CGGGCTCGACATCGGCAAGGTGTGGGTCGCGGACGACGGCGCCGCGGTGGCGGTCTGGACCACGCCGGAG
AGCGTCGAAGCGGGGGCGGTGTTCGCCGAGATCGGCCCGCGCATGGCCGAGTTGAGCGGTTCCCGGCTGG
CCGCGCAGCAACAGATGGAAGGCCTCCTGGCGCCGCACCGGCCCAAGGAGCCCGCGTGGTTCCTGGCCAC
CGTCGGCGTCTCGCCCGACCACCAGGGCAAGGGTCTGGGCAGCGCCGTCGTGCTCCCCGGAGTGGAGGCG
GCCGAGCGCGCCGGGGTGCCCGCCTTCCTGGAGACCTCCGCGCCCCGCAACCTCCCCTTCTACGAGCGGC
TCGGCTTCACCGTCACCGCCGACGTCGAGGTGCCCGAAGGACCGCGCACCTGGTGCATGACCCGCAAGCC
CGGTGCCTGATGCATCGATGGATCCTAATCAACCTCTGGATTACAAAATTTGTGAAAGATTGACTGGTAT
TCTTAACTATGTTGCTCCTTTTACGCTATGTGGATACGCTGCTTTAATGCCTTTGTATCATGCTATTGCT
TCCCGTATGGCTTTCATTTTCTCCTCCTTGTATAAATCCTGGTTGCTGTCTCTTTATGAGGAGTTGTGGC
CCGTTGTCAGGCAACGTGGCGTGGTGTGCACTGTGTTTGCTGACGCAACCCCCACTGGTTGGGGCATTGC
CACCACCTGTCAGCTCCTTTCCGGGACTTTCGCTTTCCCCCTCCCTATTGCCACGGCGGAACTCATCGCC
GCCTGCCTTGCCCGCTGCTGGACAGGGGCTCGGCTGTTGGGCACTGACAATTCCGTGGTGTTGTCGGGGA
AATCATCGTCCTTTCCTTGGCTGCTCGCCTGTGTTGCCACCTGGATTCTGCGCGGGACGTCCTTCTGCTA
CGTCCCTTCGGCCCTCAATCCAGCGGACCTTCCTTCCCGCGGCCTGCTGCCGGCTCTGCGGCCTCTTCCG
CGTCTTCGCCTTCGCCCTCAGACGAGTCGGATCTCCCTTTGGGCCGCCTCCCCGCCTGAGATCCTTTAAG
ACCAATGACTTACAAGGCAGCTGTAGATCTTAGCCACTTTTTAAAAGAAAAGGGGGGACTGGAAGGGCTA
ATTCACTCCCAACGAAGACAAGATCTGCTTTTTGCTTGTACTGGGTCTCTCTGGTTAGACCAGATCTGAG
CCTGGGAGCTCTCTGGCTAACTAGGGAACCCACTGCTTAAGCCTCAATAAAGCTTGCCTTGAGTGCTTCA
AGTAGTGTGTGCCCGTCTGTTGTGTGACTCTGGTAACTAGAGATCCCTCAGACCCTTTTAGTCAGTGTGG
AAAATCTCTAGCAGTAGTAGTTCATGTCATCTTATTATTCAGTATTTATAACTTGCAAAGAAATGAATAT
CAGAGAGTGAGAGGCCCGGGTTAATTAAGGAAAGGGCTAGATCATTCTTGAAGACGAAAGGGCCTCGTGA
TACGCCTATTTTTATAGGTTAATGTCATGATAATAATGGTTTCTTAGACGTCAGGTGGCACTTTTCGGGG
AAATGTGCGCGGAACCCCTATTTGTTTATTTTTCTAAATACATTCAAATATGTATCCGCTCATGAGACAA
TAACCCTGATAAATGCTTCAATAATATTGAAAAAGGAAGAGTATGAGTATTCAACATTTCCGTGTCGCCC
TTATTCCCTTTTTTGCGGCATTTTGCCTTCCTGTTTTTGCTCACCCAGAAACGCTGGTGAAAGTAAAAGA
TGCTGAAGATCAGTTGGGTGCACGAGTGGGTTACATCGAACTGGATCTCAACAGCGGTAAGATCCTTGAG
AGTTTTCGCCCCGAAGAACGTTTTCCAATGATGAGCACTTTTAAAGTTCTGCTATGTGGCGCGGTATTAT
CCCGTGTTGACGCCGGGCAAGAGCAACTCGGTCGCCGCATACACTATTCTCAGAATGACTTGGTTGAGTA
CTCACCAGTCACAGAAAAGCATCTTACGGATGGCATGACAGTAAGAGAATTATGCAGTGCTGCCATAACC
ATGAGTGATAACACTGCGGCCAACTTACTTCTGACAACGATCGGAGGACCGAAGGAGCTAACCGCTTTTT
TGCACAACATGGGGGATCATGTAACTCGCCTTGATCGTTGGGAACCGGAGCTGAATGAAGCCATACCAAA
CGACGAGCGTGACACCACGATGCCTGTAGCAATGGCAACAACGTTGCGCAAACTATTAACTGGCGAACTA
CTTACTCTAGCTTCCCGGCAACAATTAATAGACTGGATGGAGGCGGATAAAGTTGCAGGACCACTTCTGC
GCTCGGCCCTTCCGGCTGGCTGGTTTATTGCTGATAAATCTGGAGCCGGTGAGCGTGGGTCTCGCGGTAT
CATTGCAGCACTGGGGCCAGATGGTAAGCCCTCCCGTATCGTAGTTATCTACACGACGGGGAGTCAGGCA
ACTATGGATGAACGAAATAGACAGATCGCTGAGATAGGTGCCTCACTGATTAAGCATTGGTAACTGTCAG
ACCAAGTTTACTCATATATACTTTAGATTGATTTAAAACTTCATTTTTAATTTAAAAGGATCTAGGTGAA
GATCCTTTTTGATAATCTCATGACCAAAATCCCTTAACGTGAGTTTTCGTTCCACTGAGCGTCAGACCCC
GTAGAAAAGATCAAAGGATCTTCTTGAGATCCTTTTTTTCTGCGCGTAATCTGCTGCTTGCAAACAAAAA
AACCACCGCTACCAGCGGTGGTTTGTTTGCCGGATCAAGAGCTACCAACTCTTTTTCCGAAGGTAACTGG
CTTCAGCAGAGCGCAGATACCAAATACTGTTCTTCTAGTGTAGCCGTAGTTAGGCCACCACTTCAAGAAC
TCTGTAGCACCGCCTACATACCTCGCTCTGCTAATCCTGTTACCAGTGGCTGCTGCCAGTGGCGATAAGT
CGTGTCTTACCGGGTTGGACTCAAGACGATAGTTACCGGATAAGGCGCAGCGGTCGGGCTGAACGGGGGG
TTCGTGCACACAGCCCAGCTTGGAGCGAACGACCTACACCGAACTGAGATACCTACAGCGTGAGCTATGA
GAAAGCGCCACGCTTCCCGAAGGGAGAAAGGCGGACAGGTATCCGGTAAGCGGCAGGGTCGGAACAGGAG
AGCGCACGAGGGAGCTTCCAGGGGGAAACGCCTGGTATCTTTATAGTCCTGTCGGGTTTCGCCACCTCTG
ACTTGAGCGTCGATTTTTGTGATGCTCGTCAGGGGGGCGGAGCCTATGGAAAAACGCCAGCAACGCGGCC
TTTTTACGGTTCCTGGCCTTTTGCTGGCCTTTTGCTCACATGTTCTTTCCTGCGTTATCCCCTGATTCTG
TGGATAACCGTATTACCGCCTTTGAGTGAGCTGATACCGCTCGCCGCAGCCGAACGACCGAGCGCAGCGA
GTCAGTGAGCGAGGAAGCGGAAGAGCGCCCAATACGCAAACCGCCTCTCCCCGCGCGTTGGCCGATTCAT
TAATGCAGCAAGCTCATGGCTGACTAATTTTTTTTATTTATGCAGAGGCCGAGGCCGCCTCGGCCTCTGA
GCTATTCCAGAAGTAGTGAGGAGGCTTTTTTGGAGGCCTAGGCTTTTGCAAAAAGCTCCCCGTGGCACGA
CAGGTTTCCCGACTGGAAAGCGGGCAGTGAGCGCAACGCAATTAATGTGAGTTAGCTCACTCATTAGGCA
CCCCAGGCTTTACACTTTATGCTTCCGGCTCGTATGTTGTGTGGAATTGTGAGCGGATAACAATTTCACA
CAGGAAACAGCTATGACATGATTACGAATTTCACAAATAAAGCATTTTTTTCACTGCATTCTAGTTGTGG
TTTGTCCAAACTCATCAATGTATCTTATCATGTCTGGATCAACTGGATAACTCAAGCTAACCAAAATCAT
CCCAAACTTCCCACCCCATACCCTATTACCACTGCCAATTACCTGTGGTTTCATTTACTCTAAACCTGTG
ATTCCTCTGAATTATTTTCATTTTAAAGAAATTGTATTTGTTAAATATGTACTACAAACTTAGTAGTTGG
AAGGGCTAATTCACTCCCAAAGAAGACAAGATATCCTTGATCTGTGGATCTACCACACACAAGGCTACTT
CCCTGATTAGCAGAACTACACACCAGGGCCAGGGGTCAGATATCCACTGACCTTTGGATGGTGCTACAAG
CTAGTACCAGTTGAGCCAGATAAGGTAGAAGAGGCCAATAAAGGAGAGAACACCAGCTTGTTACACCCTG
TGAGCCTGCATGGGATGGATGACCCGGAGAGAGAAGTGTTAGAGTGGAGGTTTGACAGCCGCCTAGCATT
TCATCACGTGGCCCGAGAGCTGCATCCGGAGTACTTCAAGAACTGCTGATATCGAGCTTGCTACAAGGGA
CTTTCCGCTGGGGACTTTCCAGGGAGGCGTGGCCTGGGCGGGACTGGGGAGTGGCGAGCCCTCAGATCCT
GCATATAAGCAGCTGCTTTTTGCCTGTACTGGGTCTCTCTGGTTAGACCAGATCTGAGCCTGGGAGCTCT
CTGGCTAACTAGGGAACCCACTGCTTAAGCCTCAATAAAGCTTGCCTTGAGTGCTTCAAGTAGTGTGTGC
CCGTCTGTTGTGTGACTCTGGTAACTAGAGATCCCTCAGACCCTTTTAGTCAGTGTGGAAAATCTCTAGC
AGTGGCGCCCGAACAGGGACTTGAAAGCGAAAGGGAAACCAGAGGAGCTCTCTCGACGCAGGACTCGGCT
TGCTGAAGCGCGCACGGCAAGAGGCGAGGGGCGGCGACTGGTGAGTACGCCAAAAATTTTGACTAGCGGA
GGCTAGAAGGAGAGAGATGGGTGCGAGAGCGTCAGTATTAAGCGGGGGAGAATTAGATCGCGATGGGAAA
AAATTCGGTTAAGGCCAGGGGGAAAGAAAAAATATAAATTAAAACATATAGTATGGGCAAGCAGGGAGCT
AGAACGATTCGCAGTTAATCCTGGCCTGTTAGAAACATCAGAAGGCTGTAGACAAATACTGGGACAGCTA
CAACCATCCCTTCAGACAGGATCAGAAGAACTTAGATCATTATATAATACAGTAGCAACCCTCTATTGTG
TGCATCAAAGGATAGAGATAAAAGACACCAAGGAAGCTTTAGACAAGATAGAGGAAGAGCAAAACAAAAG
TAAGACCACCGCACAGCAAGCGGCCGGCCGCTGATCTTCAGACCTGGAGGAGGAGATATGAGGGACAATT
GGAGAAGTGAATTATATAAATATAAAGTAGTAAAAATTGAACCATTAGGAGTAGCACCCACCAAGGCAAA
GAGAAGAGTGGTGCAGAGAGAAAAAAGAGCAGTGGGAATAGGAGCTTTGTTCCTTGGGTTCTTGGGAGCA
GCAGGAAGCACTATGGGCGCAGCGTCAATGACGCTGACGGTACAGGCCAGACAATTATTGTCTGGTATAG
TGCAGCAGCAGAACAATTTGCTGAGGGCTATTGAGGCGCAACAGCATCTGTTGCAACTCACAGTCTGGGG
CATCAAGCAGCTCCAGGCAAGAATCCTGGCTGTGGAAAGATACCTAAAGGATCAACAGCTCCTGGGGATT
TGGGGTTGCTCTGGAAAACTCATTTGCACCACTGCTGTGCCTTGGAATGCTAGTTGGAGTAATAAATCTC
TGGAACAGATTTGGAATCACACGACCTGGATGGAGTGGGACAGAGAAATTAACAATTACACAAGCTTAAT
ACACTCCTTAATTGAAGAATCGCAAAACCAGCAAGAAAAGAATGAACAAGAATTATTGGAATTAGATAAA
TGGGCAAGTTTGTGGAATTGGTTTAACATAACAAATTGGCTGTGGTATATAAAATTATTCATAATGATAG
TAGGAGGCTTGGTAGGTTTAAGAATAGTTTTTGCTGTACTTTCTATAGTGAATAGAGTTAGGCAGGGATA
TTCACCATTATCGTTTCAGACCCACCTCCCAACCCCGAGGGGACCCGACAGGCCCGAAGGAATAGAAGAA
GAAGGTGGAGAGAGAGACAGAGACAGATCCATTCGATTAGTGAACGGATCTCGACGGTATCGCCGAATTA
ATTCACAAATGGCAGTATTCATCCACAATTTTAAAAGAAAAGGGGGGATTGGGGGGTACAGTGCAGGGAA
AAGAATAGTAGACATAATAGCAACAGACATACAAACTAAAGAATTACAAAAACAAATTACAAAAATTCAA
AATTTTCGGGTTTATTACAGGGACAGCAGAGATCCAGTTTGGACTAGTGGAGTTCCGCGTTACATAACTT
ACGGTAAATGGCCCGCCTGGCTGACCGCCCAACGACCCCCGCCCATTGACGTCAATAATGACGTATGTTC
CCATAGTAACGCCAATAGGGACTTTCCATTGACGTCAATGGGTGGAGTATTTACGGTAAACTGCCCACTT
GGCAGTACATCAAGTGTATCATATGCCAAGTACGCCCCCTATTGACGTC
Features (pLannotate 1.2.2; 30 found; start..end, strand, type, name):
    103..306     +  promoter       CMV promoter: human cytomegalovirus (CMV) immediate early promoter
    402..420     +  promoter       T7 promoter: promoter for bacteriophage T7 RNA polymerase
    450..474     +  protein_bind   attB1: mutant version of attB; recombination site for the Gateway® BP reaction BP Clonase™
    495..1118    +  CDS            CD74 (fragment): HG2A_HUMAN - Also known as DHLAG. Experimental evidence at protein level: Swiss-Prot protein existence level 1. [Isoform p41]: Stabilizes the conformation of mature CTSL by binding to its active site and serving as a chaperone to help maintain a pool of mature enzyme in endocytic compartments and extracellular space of antigen-presenting cells (APCs). Has antiviral activity by stymieing the endosomal entry of Ebola virus and coronaviruses, including SARS-CoV-2 (PubMed:32855215). Disrupts cathepsin-mediated Ebola virus glycoprotein processing, which prevents viral fusion and entry. This antivir
   1119..2603    +  CDS            ROS1 (fragment): ROS1_HUMAN - Also known as MCF3, ROS. Experimental evidence at protein level: Swiss-Prot protein existence level 1. Orphan receptor tyrosine kinase (RTK) that plays a role in epithelial cell differentiation and regionalization of the proximal epididymal epithelium. May activate several downstream signaling pathways related to cell differentiation, proliferation, growth and survival including the PI3 kinase-mTOR signaling pathway. Mediates the phosphorylation of PTPN11, an activator of this pathway. May also phosphorylate and activate the transcription factor STAT3 to control anchorage-independ
   2623..2647    -  protein_bind   attB2: mutant version of attB; recombination site for the Gateway® BP reaction BP Clonase™
   2682..2702    +  CDS            FLAG (fragment): FLAG® epitope tag, followed by an enterokinase cleavage site
   2855..3317    +  misc_feature   IRES: internal ribosome entry site (IRES) of the encephalomyocarditis virus (EMCV)
   3331..3930    +  CDS            PuroR: puromycin N-acetyltransferase; pac from Streptomyces alboniger; confers resistance to puromycin
   3947..4535    +  misc_feature   WPRE: woodchuck hepatitis virus posttranscriptional regulatory element
   4543..4608    +  CDS            nef (fragment): NEF_HV1Z2 - Experimental evidence at protein level: Swiss-Prot protein existence level 1. Extracellular Nef protein targets CD4(+) T-lymphocytes for apoptosis by interacting with CXCR4 surface receptors. From Human immunodeficiency virus type 1 group M subtype D (isolate Z2/CDC-Z34) (HIV-1).
   4610..4843    +  LTR            3' LTR (ΔU3): self-inactivating 3' long terminal repeat (LTR) from HIV-1
   5048..5152    +  promoter       AmpR promoter: bla
   5153..6013    +  CDS            AmpR: β-lactamase; bla; confers resistance to ampicillin, carbenicillin, and related antibiotics
   6184..6772    +  rep_origin     ori: high-copy-number ColE1/pMB1/pBR322/pUC origin of replication
   6955..7009    +  CDS            lacI (fragment): lac repressor; lacI; The lac repressor binds to the lac operator to inhibit transcription in E. coli. This inhibition can be relieved by adding lactose or isopropyl-β-D-thiogalactopyranoside (IPTG).
   7015..7108    +  rep_origin     SV40 ori (fragment): SV40 origin of replication
   7133..7170    +  CDS            lacI (fragment): lac repressor; lacI; The lac repressor binds to the lac operator to inhibit transcription in E. coli. This inhibition can be relieved by adding lactose or isopropyl-β-D-thiogalactopyranoside (IPTG).
   7183..7204    +  protein_bind   CAP binding site: CAP binding activates transcription in the presence of cAMP. E. coli catabolite activator protein
   7219..7249    +  promoter       lac promoter: promoter for the E. coli lac operon
   7257..7273    +  protein_bind   lac operator: The lac repressor binds to the lac operator to inhibit transcription in E. coli. This inhibition can be relieved by adding lactose or isopropyl-β-D-thiogalactopyranoside (IPTG). lac repressor encoded by lacI
   7307..7390    +  polyA_signal   SV40 poly(A) signal (fragment): SV40 polyadenylation signal
   7557..7886    +  CDS            nef (fragment): NEF_HV1BR - Experimental evidence at protein level: Swiss-Prot protein existence level 1. Extracellular Nef protein targets CD4(+) T-lymphocytes for apoptosis by interacting with CXCR4 surface receptors (PubMed:14990729). From Human immunodeficiency virus type 1 group M subtype B (isolate BRU/LAI) (HIV-1).
   7934..8191    +  LTR            5' LTR (truncated): truncated 5' long terminal repeat (LTR) from HIV-1
   8238..8363    +  misc_feature   HIV-1 Ψ: packaging signal of human immunodeficiency virus type 1
   8347..8685    +  CDS            HIV-1 gag (fragment): gag protein from human immunodeficiency virus 1; gag
   8860..9093    +  misc_feature   RRE: The Rev response element (RRE) of HIV-1 allows for Rev-dependent mRNA export from the nucleus to the cytoplasm.
   9470..9570    +  CDS            Rev (fragment): human immunodeficiency virus 1 (HIV-1) Rev protein; rev; enhances nuclear export of unspliced and incompletely spliced viral mRNAs
   9619..9736    +  misc_feature   cPPT/CTS: central polypurine tract and central termination sequence of HIV-1
   9788..102     +  enhancer       CMV enhancer (across the origin): human cytomegalovirus immediate early enhancer
