[The description below was written by a language model from this plasmid's Addgene catalogue record and pLannotate feature annotations shown in this document.]
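Description:
pLenti-CD74-ROS1 S1986F/G2032R is an HIV-1-based lentiviral expression plasmid for producing the oncogenic CD74-ROS1 fusion kinase in mammalian cells. It is propagated in E. coli through a high-copy ColE1/pUC-type origin with ampicillin resistance (β-lactamase). The viral portion carries a truncated 5' LTR, the Ψ packaging signal with a partial gag sequence, the Rev response element for Rev-dependent nuclear export of the genomic RNA, the cPPT/CTS element that aids nuclear import, and a self-inactivating ΔU3 3' LTR, so the integrated provirus relies on its internal promoter. Packaging functions are not annotated on this plasmid and would have to be supplied separately.

The payload is driven by the CMV enhancer/promoter, followed by a T7 promoter that serves as a sequencing primer site. Between attB1 and attB2 Gateway recombination scars sits a continuous open reading frame joining a human CD74 fragment (exons 1–6) directly to a human ROS1 fragment (exons 34–43, containing the kinase domain), the C6;R34 fusion variant. The ROS1 portion carries the compound S1986F/G2032R substitutions. A partial FLAG sequence is annotated downstream of attB2, but the record does not indicate that it is fused to the protein. An EMCV IRES then links puromycin N-acetyltransferase to the same transcript, allowing puromycin selection of transduced cells, and a WPRE enhances transcript expression.

The associated publication concerns resistance to crizotinib and lorlatinib in ROS1 fusion-positive lung cancer, so the construct suits modelling inhibitor sensitivity of this double mutant. The sequenced record (9,989 nt) is somewhat longer than the catalogue's stated total size of 9,430 bp.
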