Addgene plasmid #183821: pLenti-CD74-ROS1 S1986F/G2032R
Purpose: Express CD74-ROS1 fusion (C6;R34) harboring ROS1 S1986F/G2032R mutation in mammalian cells
Depositing lab: Aaron Hata. Depositing organization: Massachusetts General Hospital. Publication: Spectrum of Mechanisms of Resistance to Crizotinib and Lorlatinib in ROS1 Fusion-Positive Lung Cancer. Lin JJ, Choudhury NJ, Yoda S, Zhu VW, Johnson TW, Sakhtemani R, Dagogo-Jack I, Digumarthy SR, Lee C, Do A, Peterson J, Prutisto-Chang K, Malik W, Hubbeling HG, Langenbucher A, Schoenfeld AJ, Falcon CJ, Temel JS, Sequist LV, Yeap BY, Lennerz JK, Shaw AT, Lawrence MS, Ou SI, Hata AN, Drilon A, Gainor JF. Clin Cancer Res. 2021 May 15;27(10):2899-2909. doi: 10.1158/1078-0432.CCR-21-0032. Epub 2021 Mar 8. PubMed 33685866.
Backbone
  Vector backbone: pLenti
  Backbone size w/o insert (bp): 7877
  Total vector size (bp): 9430
  Vector type: Mammalian Expression, Lentiviral
  Selectable markers: Puromycin
Growth in bacteria
  Bacterial resistance: Ampicillin, 100 μg/mL
  Growth temperature: 37°C
  Growth strain: NEB Stable
  Copy number: Unknown
Gene/Insert 1
  Gene/Insert name: ROS Proto-Oncogene 1, Receptor Tyrosine Kinase (alt name: ROS1)
  Species: H. sapiens (human)
  Insert size (bp): 1488
  Mutation: S1986F/G2032R
  GenBank ID: NP_002935
  Entrez Gene: ROS1 (a.k.a. MCF3, ROS, c-ros-1)
  Promoter: CMV
  Tag / fusion protein: The fusion protein of CD74 exon 1-6 and ROS1 exon 34-43
  Cloning method: TOPO Cloning
  Sequencing primers: 5′ T7
Gene/Insert 2
  Gene/Insert name: CD74 molecule (alt name: CD74)
  Species: H. sapiens (human)
  Insert size (bp): 625
  GenBank ID: NM_001025159.3
  Entrez Gene: CD74 (a.k.a. CLIP, DHLAG, HLADG, II, Ia-GAMMA, p33)
  Promoter: CMV
  Tag / fusion protein: The fusion protein of CD74 exon 1-6 and ROS1 exon 34-43
  Cloning method: TOPO Cloning
  Sequencing primers: 5′ T7
Terms and licenses: Academic/Nonprofit Terms; Industry Terms: Not Available to Industry
How to cite: pLenti-CD74-ROS1 S1986F/G2032R was a gift from Aaron Hata (Addgene plasmid # 183821 ; http://n2t.net/addgene:183821 ; RRID:Addgene_183821)
